Addgene plasmid #234562: pLV-mEGFP-hCTNNA1_M-Open-KRR
Purpose: CTNNA1 M2-M3 salt-bridge disrupting mutant
Depositing lab: Cara Gottardi. Depositing organization: Northwestern University. Publication: alpha-catenin middle- and actin-binding domain unfolding mutants differentially impact epithelial strength and sheet migration. Quinn JM, Wang Y, Wood M, Flozak AS, Le PM, Yemelyanov A, Oakes PW, Gottardi CJ. Mol Biol Cell. 2024 May 1;35(5):ar65. doi: 10.1091/mbc.E23-01-0036. Epub 2024 Mar 20. PubMed 38507238.
Backbone
  Vector backbone: pLV[Exp]-CMV>mEGFP-_E-catenin EF1A(core)>Puro
  Backbone manufacturer: VectorBuilder
  Vector type: Lentiviral
  Selectable markers: Puromycin
Growth in bacteria
  Bacterial resistance: Ampicillin, 100 μg/mL
  Growth temperature: 37°C
  Growth strain: NEB Stable
  Copy number: High Copy
Gene/Insert
  Gene/Insert name: mEGFP:hCTNNA1_M-Open-KRR (alt name: Alpha-E-catenin triple salt-bridge disrupting mutant)
  Species: H. sapiens (human)
  Mutation: K525A, R548A, R551A
  Entrez Gene: CTNNA1 (a.k.a. CAP102, MDBS2, MDPT2)
  Promoter: CMV
  Tag / fusion protein: mEGFP (N terminal on insert)
  Cloning method: Gene Synthesis
  Sequencing primers: 5′ N/A
Resource information
  A portion of this plasmid was derived from a plasmid made by: Human gene
Terms and licenses: Academic/Nonprofit Terms; Industry Terms: Not Available to Industry
Depositor comments: Enhanced GFP contains A206K mutation to prevent GFP homodimerization
How to cite: pLV-mEGFP-hCTNNA1_M-Open-KRR was a gift from Cara Gottardi (Addgene plasmid # 234562 ; http://n2t.net/addgene:234562 ; RRID:Addgene_234562)
