[The description below was written by a language model from this plasmid's Addgene catalogue record and pLannotate feature annotations shown in this document.]
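Description:
pLV-mEGFP-hCTNNA1_M-Open-KRR is an 11.4 kb third-generation-style, self-inactivating HIV-1 lentiviral expression plasmid built on a VectorBuilder pLV[Exp] backbone. It is propagated in E. coli through a high-copy ColE1/pUC origin with ampicillin selection (AmpR). An f1 ori, an SV40 ori and remnants of a lac/T7/T3 cloning region are also present in the backbone. The viral genome is transcribed from an RSV promoter fused to a truncated 5' LTR. It carries the Ψ packaging signal with a gag fragment, the RRE for Rev-dependent export and a cPPT/CTS, and ends in a WPRE, a ΔU3 3' LTR and an SV40 polyadenylation signal. After integration, the U3 deletion leaves the LTRs transcriptionally inactive, so expression depends on the internal promoters.

The payload is a gene-synthesised fusion of monomeric EGFP to the N terminus of human αE-catenin (CTNNA1), driven by the CMV enhancer/promoter and flanked by Gateway attB sites left from vector assembly. The EGFP carries the A206K change, which prevents GFP homodimerisation. The catenin bears K525A, R548A and R551A substitutions, described in the record as disrupting the salt bridges between the M2 and M3 regions of the middle domain to give an "M-open" form. A second cassette downstream uses the EF-1α core promoter, followed by an element annotated as an HTLV-1 LTR fragment, to express puromycin N-acetyltransferase, so that transduced mammalian cells can be selected with puromycin. The construct allows stable expression and fluorescent tracking of this unfolding mutant. The associated study compared α-catenin middle-domain and actin-binding-domain mutants for their effects on epithelial strength and sheet migration.
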