Features (pLannotate 1.2.2; 33 found; start..end, strand, type, name):
      3..229     +  promoter       RSV promoter: Rous sarcoma virus enhancer/promoter
    230..410     +  LTR            5' LTR (truncated): truncated 5' long terminal repeat (LTR) from HIV-1
    457..582     +  misc_feature   HIV-1 Ψ: packaging signal of human immunodeficiency virus type 1
    566..929     +  CDS            HIV-1 gag (fragment): gag protein from human immunodeficiency virus 1; gag
   1075..1308    +  misc_feature   RRE: The Rev response element (RRE) of HIV-1 allows for Rev-dependent mRNA export from the nucleus to the cytoplasm.
   1685..1785    +  CDS            Rev (fragment): human immunodeficiency virus 1 (HIV-1) Rev protein; rev; enhances nuclear export of unspliced and incompletely spliced viral mRNAs
   1803..1920    +  misc_feature   cPPT/CTS: central polypurine tract and central termination sequence of HIV-1
   1929..1949    +  protein_bind   attB4: mutant version of attB; core recombination site for the Gateway® BP reaction BP Clonase™
   2010..2313    +  enhancer       CMV enhancer: human cytomegalovirus immediate early enhancer
   2314..2517    +  promoter       CMV promoter: human cytomegalovirus (CMV) immediate early promoter
   2539..2559    +  protein_bind   attB1: mutant version of attB; core recombination site for the Gateway® BP reaction BP Clonase™
   2576..3292    +  CDS            mEGFP: mEGFP is a basic (constitutively fluorescent) green fluorescent protein published in 2002, derived from Aequorea victoria. It has moderate acid sensitivity.
   3317..6034    +  CDS            CTNNA1: CTNA1_HUMAN - Experimental evidence at protein level: Swiss-Prot protein existence level 1. Associates with the cytoplasmic domain of a variety of cadherins. The association of catenins to cadherins produces a complex which is linked to the actin filament network, and which seems to be of primary importance for cadherins cell-adhesion properties. Can associate with both E- and N-cadherins. Originally believed to be a stable component of E-cadherin/catenin adhesion complexes and to mediate the linkage of cadherins to the actin cytoskeleton at adherens junctions. In contrast, cortical actin was
   6047..6067    -  protein_bind   attB2: mutant version of attB; core recombination site for the Gateway® BP reaction BP Clonase™
   6100..6311    +  promoter       EF-1α core promoter: core promoter for human elongation factor EF-1α
   6324..6592    +  LTR            5' LTR (truncated): truncated 5' long terminal repeat (LTR) from human T-cell leukemia virus (HTLV) type 1
   6620..7219    +  CDS            PuroR: puromycin N-acetyltransferase; pac from Streptomyces alboniger; confers resistance to puromycin
   7253..7841    +  misc_feature   WPRE: woodchuck hepatitis virus posttranscriptional regulatory element
   7908..7927    +  misc_feature   cPPT/CTS (fragment): central polypurine tract and central termination sequence of HIV-1
   7929..8162    +  LTR            3' LTR (ΔU3): self-inactivating 3' long terminal repeat (LTR) from HIV-1
   8234..8355    +  polyA_signal   SV40 poly(A) signal: SV40 polyadenylation signal
   8395..8530    +  rep_origin     SV40 ori: SV40 origin of replication
   8551..8569    -  promoter       T7 promoter: promoter for bacteriophage T7 RNA polymerase
   8577..8732    +  CDS            lacZα (fragment): LacZα fragment of β-galactosidase; lacZ fragment
   8737..9165    +  rep_origin     f1 ori (sequence partly withheld): f1 bacteriophage origin of replication; arrow indicates direction of (+) strand synthesis
   9218..9322    +  promoter       AmpR promoter: bla
   9323..10183   +  CDS            AmpR: β-lactamase; bla; confers resistance to ampicillin, carbenicillin, and related antibiotics
  10354..10942   +  rep_origin     ori: high-copy-number ColE1/pMB1/pBR322/pUC origin of replication
  11125..11217   +  CDS            lacI (fragment): lac repressor; lacI; The lac repressor binds to the lac operator to inhibit transcription in E. coli. This inhibition can be relieved by adding lactose or isopropyl-β-D-thiogalactopyranoside (IPTG).
  11230..11251   +  protein_bind   CAP binding site: CAP binding activates transcription in the presence of cAMP. E. coli catabolite activator protein
  11266..11296   +  promoter       lac promoter: promoter for the E. coli lac operon
  11300..11322   +  protein_bind   lac operator (fragment): The lac repressor binds to the lac operator to inhibit transcription in E. coli. This inhibition can be relieved by adding lactose or isopropyl-β-D-thiogalactopyranoside (IPTG). lac repressor encoded by lacI
  11365..11383   +  promoter       T3 promoter: promoter for bacteriophage T3 RNA polymerase
>Addgene plasmid #234562 | pLV-mEGFP-hCTNNA1_M-Open-KRR | addgene full sequence | sequence record 476021 | Addgene NGS Result
AATGTAGTCTTATGCAATACTCTTGTAGTCTTGCAACATGGTAACGATGAGTTAGCAACATGCCTTACAA
GGAGAGAAAAAGCACCGTGCATGCCGATTGGTGGAAGTAAGGTGGTACGATCGTGCCTTATTAGGAAGGC
AACAGACGGGTCTGACATGGATTGGACGAACCACTGAATTGCCGCATTGCAGAGATATTGTATTTAAGTG
CCTAGCTCGATACATAAACGGGTCTCTCTGGTTAGACCAGATCTGAGCCTGGGAGCTCTCTGGCTAACTA
GGGAACCCACTGCTTAAGCCTCAATAAAGCTTGCCTTGAGTGCTTCAAGTAGTGTGTGCCCGTCTGTTGT
GTGACTCTGGTAACTAGAGATCCCTCAGACCCTTTTAGTCAGTGTGGAAAATCTCTAGCAGTGGCGCCCG
AACAGGGACTTGAAAGCGAAAGGGAAACCAGAGGAGCTCTCTCGACGCAGGACTCGGCTTGCTGAAGCGC
GCACGGCAAGAGGCGAGGGGCGGCGACTGGTGAGTACGCCAAAAATTTTGACTAGCGGAGGCTAGAAGGA
GAGAGATGGGTGCGAGAGCGTCAGTATTAAGCGGGGGAGAATTAGATCGCGATGGGAAAAAATTCGGTTA
AGGCCAGGGGGAAAGAAAAAATATAAATTAAAACATATAGTATGGGCAAGCAGGGAGCTAGAACGATTCG
CAGTTAATCCTGGCCTGTTAGAAACATCAGAAGGCTGTAGACAAATACTGGGACAGCTACAACCATCCCT
TCAGACAGGATCAGAAGAACTTAGATCATTATATAATACAGTAGCAACCCTCTATTGTGTGCATCAAAGG
ATAGAGATAAAAGACACCAAGGAAGCTTTAGACAAGATAGAGGAAGAGCAAAACAAAAGTAAGACCACCG
CACAGCAAGCGGCCGCTGATCTTCAGACCTGGAGGAGGAGATATGAGGGACAATTGGAGAAGTGAATTAT
ATAAATATAAAGTAGTAAAAATTGAACCATTAGGAGTAGCACCCACCAAGGCAAAGAGAAGAGTGGTGCA
GAGAGAAAAAAGAGCAGTGGGAATAGGAGCTTTGTTCCTTGGGTTCTTGGGAGCAGCAGGAAGCACTATG
GGCGCAGCGTCAATGACGCTGACGGTACAGGCCAGACAATTATTGTCTGGTATAGTGCAGCAGCAGAACA
ATTTGCTGAGGGCTATTGAGGCGCAACAGCATCTGTTGCAACTCACAGTCTGGGGCATCAAGCAGCTCCA
GGCAAGAATCCTGGCTGTGGAAAGATACCTAAAGGATCAACAGCTCCTGGGGATTTGGGGTTGCTCTGGA
AAACTCATTTGCACCACTGCTGTGCCTTGGAATGCTAGTTGGAGTAATAAATCTCTGGAACAGATTTGGA
ATCACACGACCTGGATGGAGTGGGACAGAGAAATTAACAATTACACAAGCTTAATACACTCCTTAATTGA
AGAATCGCAAAACCAGCAAGAAAAGAATGAACAAGAATTATTGGAATTAGATAAATGGGCAAGTTTGTGG
AATTGGTTTAACATAACAAATTGGCTGTGGTATATAAAATTATTCATAATGATAGTAGGAGGCTTGGTAG
GTTTAAGAATAGTTTTTGCTGTACTTTCTATAGTGAATAGAGTTAGGCAGGGATATTCACCATTATCGTT
TCAGACCCACCTCCCAACCCCGAGGGGACCCGACAGGCCCGAAGGAATAGAAGAAGAAGGTGGAGAGAGA
GACAGAGACAGATCCATTCGATTAGTGAACGGATCTCGACGGTATCGCTAGCTTTTAAAAGAAAAGGGGG
GATTGGGGGGTACAGTGCAGGGGAAAGAATAGTAGACATAATAGCAACAGACATACAAACTAAAGAATTA
CAAAAACAAATTACAAAAATTCAAAATTTTACTAGTATCAACTTTGTATAGAAAAGTTGTAGTTATTAAT
AGTAATCAATTACGGGGTCATTAGTTCATAGCCCATATATGGAGTTCCGCGTTACATAACTTACGGTAAA
TGGCCCGCCTGGCTGACCGCCCAACGACCCCCGCCCATTGACGTCAATAATGACGTATGTTCCCATAGTA
ACGCCAATAGGGACTTTCCATTGACGTCAATGGGTGGAGTATTTACGGTAAACTGCCCACTTGGCAGTAC
ATCAAGTGTATCATATGCCAAGTACGCCCCCTATTGACGTCAATGACGGTAAATGGCCCGCCTGGCATTA
TGCCCAGTACATGACCTTATGGGACTTTCCTACTTGGCAGTACATCTACGTATTAGTCATCGCTATTACC
ATGGTGATGCGGTTTTGGCAGTACATCAATGGGCGTGGATAGCGGTTTGACTCACGGGGATTTCCAAGTC
TCCACCCCATTGACGTCAATGGGAGTTTGTTTTGGCACCAAAATCAACGGGACTTTCCAAAATGTCGTAA
CAACTCCGCCCCATTGACGCAAATGGGCGGTAGGCGTGTACGGTGGGAGGTCTATATAAGCAGAGCTGGT
TTAGTGAACCGTCAGATCCAAGTTTGTACAAAAAAGCAGGCTCTCGAGTGCCACCATGGTGAGCAAGGGC
GAGGAGCTGTTCACCGGGGTGGTGCCCATCCTGGTCGAGCTGGACGGCGACGTAAACGGCCACAAGTTCA
GCGTGTCCGGCGAGGGCGAGGGCGATGCCACCTACGGCAAGCTGACCCTGAAGTTCATCTGCACCACCGG
CAAGCTGCCCGTGCCCTGGCCCACCCTCGTGACCACCCTGACCTACGGCGTGCAGTGCTTCAGCCGCTAC
CCCGACCACATGAAGCAGCACGACTTCTTCAAGTCCGCCATGCCCGAAGGCTACGTCCAGGAGCGCACCA
TCTTCTTCAAGGACGACGGCAACTACAAGACCCGCGCCGAGGTGAAGTTCGAGGGCGACACCCTGGTGAA
CCGCATCGAGCTGAAGGGCATCGACTTCAAGGAGGACGGCAACATCCTGGGGCACAAGCTGGAGTACAAC
TACAACAGCCACAACGTCTATATCATGGCCGACAAGCAGAAGAACGGCATCAAGGTGAACTTCAAGATCC
GCCACAACATCGAGGACGGCAGCGTGCAGCTCGCCGACCACTACCAGCAGAACACCCCCATCGGCGACGG
CCCCGTGCTGCTGCCCGACAACCACTACCTGAGCACCCAGTCCAAGCTGAGCAAAGACCCCAACGAGAAG
CGCGATCACATGGTCCTGCTGGAGTTCGTGACCGCCGCCGGGATCACTCTCGGCATGGACGAGCTGTACA
AGGGCAGCGGCAGCGGCAGCTCTAGAATGACTGCTGTCCATGCAGGCAACATAAACTTCAAGTGGGATCC
TAAAAGTCTAGAGATCAGGACTCTGGCAGTTGAGAGACTGTTGGAGCCTCTTGTTACACAGGTTACAACC
CTTGTAAACACCAATAGTAAAGGGCCCTCTAATAAGAAGAGAGGTCGTTCTAAGAAGGCCCATGTTTTGG
CTGCATCTGTTGAACAAGCAACTGAGAATTTCTTGGAGAAGGGGGATAAAATTGCGAAGGAGAGCCAGTT
TCTCAAGGAGGAGCTTGTGGCTGCTGTAGAAGATGTTCGAAAACAAGGTGATTTGATGAAGGCTGCTGCA
GGAGAGTTCGCAGATGATCCCTGCTCTTCTGTGAAGCGAGGCAACATGGTTCGGGCAGCTCGAGCTTTGC
TCTCTGCTGTTACCCGGTTGCTGATTTTGGCTGACATGGCAGATGTCTACAAATTACTTGTTCAGCTGAA
AGTTGTGGAAGATGGTATCTTGAAGTTGAGGAATGCTGGCAATGAACAAGACTTAGGAATCCAGTATAAA
GCCCTAAAACCTGAAGTGGATAAGCTGAACATTATGGCAGCCAAAAGACAACAGGAATTGAAAGATGTTG
GCCATCGTGATCAGATGGCTGCAGCTAGAGGAATCCTGCAGAAGAACGTTCCGATCCTCTATACTGCATC
CCAGGCATGCCTACAGCACCCTGATGTCGCAGCCTATAAGGCCAACAGGGACCTGATATACAAGCAGCTG
CAGCAGGCGGTCACAGGCATTTCCAATGCAGCCCAGGCCACTGCCTCAGACGATGCCTCACAGCACCAGG
GTGGAGGAGGAGGAGAACTGGCATATGCACTCAATAACTTTGACAAACAAATCATTGTGGACCCCTTGAG
CTTCAGCGAGGAGCGCTTTAGGCCTTCCCTGGAGGAGCGTCTGGAAAGCATCATTAGTGGGGCTGCCTTG
ATGGCCGACTCGTCCTGCACGCGTGATGACCGTCGTGAGCGAATTGTGGCAGAGTGTAATGCTGTCCGCC
AGGCCCTGCAGGACCTGCTTTCGGAGTACATGGGCAATGCTGGACGTAAAGAAAGAAGTGATGCACTCAA
TTCTGCAATAGATAAAATGACCAAGAAGACCAGGGACTTGCGTAGACAGCTCCGCAAAGCTGTCATGGAC
CACGTTTCAGATTCTTTCCTGGAAACCAATGTTCCACTTTTGGTATTGATTGAAGCTGCAAAGAATGGAA
ATGAGAAAGAAGTTAAGGAGTATGCCCAAGTTTTCCGTGAACATGCCAACAAATTGATTGAGGTTGCCAA
CTTGGCCTGTTCCATCTCAAATAATGAAGAAGGTGTAAAGCTTGTTCGAATGTCTGCAAGCCAGTTAGAA
GCCCTCTGTCCTCAGGTTATTAATGCTGCACTGGCTTTAGCAGCAAAACCACAGAGTAAACTGGCCCAAG
AGAACATGGATCTTTTTAAAGAACAATGGGAAAAACAAGTCCGTGTTCTCACAGATGCTGTCGATGACAT
TACTTCCATTGATGACTTCTTGGCTGTCTCAGAGAATCACATTTTGGAAGATGTGAACGCCTGTGTCATT
GCTCTCCAAGAGAAGGATGTGGATGGCCTGGACCGCACAGCTGGTGCAATTCGAGGCGCCGCAGCCGCAG
TCATTCACGTAGTCACCTCAGAGATGGACAACTATGAGCCAGGAGTCTACACAGAGAAGGTTCTGGAAGC
CACTAAGCTGCTCTCCAACACAGTCATGCCACGTTTTACTGAGCAAGTAGAAGCAGCCGTGGAAGCCCTC
AGCTCGGACCCTGCCCAGCCCATGGATGAGAATGAGTTTATCGATGCTTCCCGCCTGGTATATGATGGCA
TCCGGGACATCAGGAAAGCAGTGCTGATGATAAGGACCCCTGAGGAGTTGGATGACTCTGACTTTGAGAC
AGAAGATTTTGATGTCAGAAGCAGGACGAGCGTCCAGACAGAAGACGATCAGCTGATAGCTGGCCAGAGT
GCCCGGGCGATCATGGCTCAGCTTCCCCAGGAGCAAAAAGCGAAGATTGCGGAACAGGTGGCCAGCTTCC
AGGAAGAAAAGAGCAAGCTGGATGCTGAAGTGTCCAAATGGGACGACAGTGGCAATGACATCATTGTGCT
GGCCAAGCAGATGTGCATGATTATGATGGAGATGACAGACTTTACCCGAGGTAAAGGACCACTCAAAAAT
ACATCGGATGTCATCAGTGCTGCCAAGAAAATTGCTGAGGCAGGATCCAGGATGGACAAGCTTGGCCGCA
CCATTGCAGACCATTGCCCCGACTCGGCTTGCAAGCAGGACCTGCTGGCCTACCTGCAACGCATCGCCCT
CTACTGCCACCAGCTGAACATCTGCAGCAAGGTCAAGGCCGAGGTGCAGAATCTCGGCGGGGAGCTTGTT
GTCTCTGGGGTGGACAGCGCCATGTCCCTGATCCAGGCAGCCAAGAACTTGATGAATGCTGTGGTGCAGA
CAGTGAAGGCATCCTACGTCGCCTCTACCAAATACCAAAAGTCACAGGGTATGGCTTCCCTCAACCTTCC
TGCTGTGTCATGGAAGATGAAGGCACCAGAGAAAAAGCCATTGGTGAAGAGAGAGAAACAGGATGAGACA
CAGACCAAGATTAAACGGGCATCTCAGAAGAAGCACGTGAACCCGGTGCAGGCCCTCAGCGAGTTCAAAG
CTATGGACAGCATCTAATCTAGAACCCAGCTTTCTTGTACAAAGTGGAAGGATCTGCGATCGCTCCGGTG
CCCGTCAGTGGGCAGAGCGCACATCGCCCACAGTCCCCGAGAAGTTGGGGGGAGGGGTCGGCAATTGAAC
GGGTGCCTAGAGAAGGTGGCGCGGGGTAAACTGGGAAAGTGATGTCGTGTACTGGCTCCGCCTTTTTCCC
GAGGGTGGGGGAGAACCGTATATAAGTGCAGTAGTCGCCGTGAACGTTCTTTTTCGCAACGGGTTTGCCG
CCAGAACACAGCTGAAGCTTCGAGGGGCTCGCATCTCTCCTTCACGCGCCCGCCGCCCTACCTGAGGCCG
CCATCCACGCCGGTTGAGTCGCGTTCTGCCGCCTCCCGCCTGTGGTGCCTCCTGAACTGCGTCCGCCGTC
TAGGTAAGTTTAAAGCTCAGGTCGAGACCGGGCCTTTGTCCGGCGCTCCCTTGGAGCCTACCTAGACTCA
GCCGGCTCTCCACGCTTTGCCTGACCCTGCTTGCTCAACTCTACGTCTTTGTTTCGTTTTCTGTTCTGCG
CCGTTACAGATCCAAGCTGTGACCGGCGCCTACGCCACCATGACCGAGTACAAGCCCACGGTGCGCCTCG
CCACCCGCGACGACGTCCCCAGGGCCGTACGCACCCTCGCCGCCGCGTTCGCCGACTACCCCGCCACGCG
CCACACCGTCGATCCGGACCGCCACATCGAGCGGGTCACCGAGCTGCAAGAACTCTTCCTCACGCGCGTC
GGGCTCGACATCGGCAAGGTGTGGGTCGCGGACGACGGCGCCGCGGTGGCGGTCTGGACCACGCCGGAGA
GCGTCGAAGCGGGGGCGGTGTTCGCCGAGATCGGCCCGCGCATGGCCGAGTTGAGCGGTTCCCGGCTGGC
CGCGCAGCAACAGATGGAAGGCCTCCTGGCGCCGCACCGGCCCAAGGAGCCCGCGTGGTTCCTGGCCACC
GTCGGCGTCTCGCCCGACCACCAGGGCAAGGGTCTGGGCAGCGCCGTCGTGCTCCCCGGAGTGGAGGCGG
CCGAGCGCGCCGGGGTGCCCGCCTTCCTGGAGACCTCCGCGCCCCGCAACCTCCCCTTCTACGAGCGGCT
CGGCTTCACCGTCACCGCCGACGTCGAGGTGCCCGAAGGACCGCGCACCTGGTGCATGACCCGCAAGCCC
GGTGCCTGACAACTTTATTATACATAGTTGATCAATTCCGATAATCAACCTCTGGATTACAAAATTTGTG
AAAGATTGACTGGTATTCTTAACTATGTTGCTCCTTTTACGCTATGTGGATACGCTGCTTTAATGCCTTT
GTATCATGCTATTGCTTCCCGTATGGCTTTCATTTTCTCCTCCTTGTATAAATCCTGGTTGCTGTCTCTT
TATGAGGAGTTGTGGCCCGTTGTCAGGCAACGTGGCGTGGTGTGCACTGTGTTTGCTGACGCAACCCCCA
CTGGTTGGGGCATTGCCACCACCTGTCAGCTCCTTTCCGGGACTTTCGCTTTCCCCCTCCCTATTGCCAC
GGCGGAACTCATCGCCGCCTGCCTTGCCCGCTGCTGGACAGGGGCTCGGCTGTTGGGCACTGACAATTCC
GTGGTGTTGTCGGGGAAGCTGACGTCCTTTCCATGGCTGCTCGCCTGTGTTGCCACCTGGATTCTGCGCG
GGACGTCCTTCTGCTACGTCCCTTCGGCCCTCAATCCAGCGGACCTTCCTTCCCGCGGCCTGCTGCCGGC
TCTGCGGCCTCTTCCGCGTCTTCGCCTTCGCCCTCAGACGAGTCGGATCTCCCTTTGGGCCGCCTCCCCG
CATCGGGAATTCCCGCGGTTCGCTTTAAGACCAATGACTTACAAGGCAGCTGTAGATCTTAGCCACTTTT
TAAAAGAAAAGGGGGGACTGGAAGGGCTAATTCACTCCCAACGAAGACAAGATCTGCTTTTTGCTTGTAC
TGGGTCTCTCTGGTTAGACCAGATCTGAGCCTGGGAGCTCTCTGGCTAACTAGGGAACCCACTGCTTAAG
CCTCAATAAAGCTTGCCTTGAGTGCTTCAAGTAGTGTGTGCCCGTCTGTTGTGTGACTCTGGTAACTAGA
GATCCCTCAGACCCTTTTAGTCAGTGTGGAAAATCTCTAGCAGTAGTAGTTCATGTCATCTTATTATTCA
GTATTTATAACTTGCAAAGAAATGAATATCAGAGAGTGAGAGGAACTTGTTTATTGCAGCTTATAATGGT
TACAAATAAAGCAATAGCATCACAAATTTCACAAATAAAGCATTTTTTTCACTGCATTCTAGTTGTGGTT
TGTCCAAACTCATCAATGTATCTTATCATGTCTGGCTCTAGCTATCCCGCCCCTAACTCCGCCCATCCCG
CCCCTAACTCCGCCCAGTTCCGCCCATTCTCCGCCCCATGGCTGACTAATTTTTTTTATTTATGCAGAGG
CCGAGGCCGCCTCGGCCTCTGAGCTATTCCAGAAGTAGTGAGGAGGCTTTTTTGGAGGCCTAGGGACGTA
CCCAATTCGCCCTATAGTGAGTCGTATTACGCGCGCTCACTGGCCGTCGTTTTACAACGTCGTGACTGGG
AAAACCCTGGCGTTACCCAACTTAATCGCCTTGCAGCACATCCCCCTTTCGCCAGCTGGCGTAATAGCGA
AGAGGCCCGCACCGATCGCCCTTCCCAACAGTTGCGCAGCCTGAATGGCGAATGGG
[124 nt withheld, positions 8737-8860]
C
[91 nt withheld, positions 8862-8952]
A
[49 nt withheld, positions 8954-9002]
CCTTTGACGTTGGAGTCCACGTTCTTT
[37 nt withheld, positions 9030-9066]
ACCCTATCTCGGTCTATTCTTTTGATTTATAAGGGATTTTGCCGATTTCGGCCTATTGGTTAAAAAATGA
GCTGATTTAACAAAAATTTAACGCGAATTTTAACAAAATATTAACGCTTACAATTTAGGTGGCACTTTTC
GGGGAAATGTGCGCGGAACCCCTATTTGTTTATTTTTCTAAATACATTCAAATATGTATCCGCTCATGAG
ACAATAACCCTGATAAATGCTTCAATAATATTGAAAAAGGAAGAGTATGAGTATTCAACATTTCCGTGTC
GCCCTTATTCCCTTTTTTGCGGCATTTTGCCTTCCTGTTTTTGCTCACCCAGAAACGCTGGTGAAAGTAA
AAGATGCTGAAGATCAGTTGGGTGCACGAGTGGGTTACATCGAACTGGATCTCAACAGCGGTAAGATCCT
TGAGAGTTTTCGCCCCGAAGAACGTTTTCCAATGATGAGCACTTTTAAAGTTCTGCTATGTGGCGCGGTA
TTATCCCGTATTGACGCCGGGCAAGAGCAACTCGGTCGCCGCATACACTATTCTCAGAATGACTTGGTTG
AGTACTCACCAGTCACAGAAAAGCATCTTACGGATGGCATGACAGTAAGAGAATTATGCAGTGCTGCCAT
AACCATGAGTGATAACACTGCGGCCAACTTACTTCTGACAACGATCGGAGGACCGAAGGAGCTAACCGCT
TTTTTGCACAACATGGGGGATCATGTAACTCGCCTTGATCGTTGGGAACCGGAGCTGAATGAAGCCATAC
CAAACGACGAGCGTGACACCACGATGCCTGTAGCAATGGCAACAACGTTGCGCAAACTATTAACTGGCGA
ACTACTTACTCTAGCTTCCCGGCAACAATTAATAGACTGGATGGAGGCGGATAAAGTTGCAGGACCACTT
CTGCGCTCGGCCCTTCCGGCTGGCTGGTTTATTGCTGATAAATCTGGAGCCGGTGAGCGTGGGTCTCGCG
GTATCATTGCAGCACTGGGGCCAGATGGTAAGCCCTCCCGTATCGTAGTTATCTACACGACGGGGAGTCA
GGCAACTATGGATGAACGAAATAGACAGATCGCTGAGATAGGTGCCTCACTGATTAAGCATTGGTAACTG
TCAGACCAAGTTTACTCATATATACTTTAGATTGATTTAAAACTTCATTTTTAATTTAAAAGGATCTAGG
TGAAGATCCTTTTTGATAATCTCATGACCAAAATCCCTTAACGTGAGTTTTCGTTCCACTGAGCGTCAGA
CCCCGTAGAAAAGATCAAAGGATCTTCTTGAGATCCTTTTTTTCTGCGCGTAATCTGCTGCTTGCAAACA
AAAAAACCACCGCTACCAGCGGTGGTTTGTTTGCCGGATCAAGAGCTACCAACTCTTTTTCCGAAGGTAA
CTGGCTTCAGCAGAGCGCAGATACCAAATACTGTTCTTCTAGTGTAGCCGTAGTTAGGCCACCACTTCAA
GAACTCTGTAGCACCGCCTACATACCTCGCTCTGCTAATCCTGTTACCAGTGGCTGCTGCCAGTGGCGAT
AAGTCGTGTCTTACCGGGTTGGACTCAAGACGATAGTTACCGGATAAGGCGCAGCGGTCGGGCTGAACGG
GGGGTTCGTGCACACAGCCCAGCTTGGAGCGAACGACCTACACCGAACTGAGATACCTACAGCGTGAGCT
ATGAGAAAGCGCCACGCTTCCCGAAGAGAGAAAGGCGGACAGGTATCCGGTAAGCGGCAGGGTCGGAACA
GGAGAGCGCACGAGGGAGCTTCCAGGGGGAAACGCCTGGTATCTTTATAGTCCTGTCGGGTTTCGCCACC
TCTGACTTGAGCGTCGATTTTTGTGATGCTCGTCAGGGGGGCGGAGCCTATGGAAAAACGCCAGCAACGC
GGCCTTTTTACGGTTCCTGGCCTTTTGCTGGCCTTTTGCTCACATGTTCTTTCCTGCGTTATCCCCTGAT
TCTGTGGATAACCGTATTACCGCCTTTGAGTGAGCTGATACCGCTCGCCGCAGCCGAACGACCGAGCGCA
GCGAGTCAGTGAGCGAGGAAGCGGAAGAGCGCCCAATACGCAAACCGCCTCTCCCCGCGCGTTGGCCGAT
TCATTAATGCAGCTGGCACGACAGGTTTCCCGACTGGAAAGCGGGCAGTGAGCGCAACGCAATTAATGTG
AGTTAGCTCACTCATTAGGCACCCCAGGCTTTACACTTTATGCTTCCGGCTCGTATGTTGTGTGGAATTG
TGAGCGGATAACAATTTCACACAGGAAACAGCTATGACCATGATTACGCCAAGCGCGCAATTAACCCTCA
CTAAAGGGAACAAAAGCTGGAGCTGCAAGCTT
